>Addgene plasmid #47266 | TAL3547 | depositor partial sequence | sequence record 67353 | Insert sequence
ATGGACTACAAAGACCATGACGGTGATTATAAAGATCATGACATCGATTACAAGGATGACGATGACAAGA
TGGCCCCCAAGAAGAAGAGGAAGGTGGGCATTCACCGCGGGGTACCTATGGTGGACTTGAGGACACTCGG
TTATTCGCAACAGCAACAGGAGAAAATCAAGCCTAAGGTCAGGAGCACCGTCGCGCAACACCACGAGGCG
CTTGTGGGGCATGGCTTCACTCATGCGCATATTGTCGCGCTTTCACAGCACCCTGCGGCGCTTGGGACGG
TGGCTGTCAAATACCAAGATATGATTGCGGCCCTGCCCGAAGCCACGCACGAGGCAATTGTAGGGGTCGG
TAAACAGTGGTCGGGAGCGCGAGCACTTGAGGCGCTGCTGACTGTGGCGGGTGAGCTTAGGGGGCCTCCG
CTCCAGCTCGACACCGGGCAGCTGCTGAAGATCGCGAAGAGAGGGGGAGTAACAGCGGTAGAGGCAGTGC
ACGCCTGGCGCAATGCGCTCACCGGGGCCCCCTTGAACCTGACCCCAGACCAGGTAGTCGCAATCGCGTC
AAACGGAGGGGGAAAGCAAGCCCTGGAAACCGTGCAAAGGTTGTTGCCGGTCCTTTGTCAAGACCACGGC
CTTACACCGGAGCAAGTCGTGGCCATTGCAAATAATAACGGTGGCAAACAGGCTCTTGAGACGGTTCAGA
GACTTCTCCCAGTTCTCTGTCAAGCCCACGGGCTGACTCCCGATCAAGTTGTAGCGATTGCGTCGAACAT
TGGAGGGAAACAAGCATTGGAGACTGTCCAACGGCTCCTTCCCGTGTTGTGTCAAGCCCACGGTTTGACG
CCTGCACAAGTGGTCGCCATCGCCAACAACAACGGCGGTAAGCAGGCGCTGGAAACAGTACAGCGCCTGC
TGCCTGTACTGTGCCAGGATCATGGACTGACCCCAGACCAGGTAGTCGCAATCGCGAACAATAATGGGGG
AAAGCAAGCCCTGGAAACCGTGCAAAGGTTGTTGCCGGTCCTTTGTCAAGACCACGGCCTTACACCGGAG
CAAGTCGTGGCCATTGCATCCCACGACGGTGGCAAACAGGCTCTTGAGACGGTTCAGAGACTTCTCCCAG
TTCTCTGTCAAGCCCACGGGCTGACTCCCGATCAAGTTGTAGCGATTGCGTCGCATGACGGAGGGAAACA
AGCATTGGAGACTGTCCAACGGCTCCTTCCCGTGTTGTGTCAAGCCCACGGTTTGACGCCTGCACAAGTG
GTCGCCATCGCCTCCAATATTGGCGGTAAGCAGGCGCTGGAAACAGTACAGCGCCTGCTGCCTGTACTGT
GCCAGGATCATGGACTGACCCCAGACCAGGTAGTCGCAATCGCGAACAATAATGGGGGAAAGCAAGCCCT
GGAAACCGTGCAAAGGTTGTTGCCGGTCCTTTGTCAAGACCACGGCCTTACACCGGAGCAAGTCGTGGCC
ATTGCAAGCAACATCGGTGGCAAACAGGCTCTTGAGACGGTTCAGAGACTTCTCCCAGTTCTCTGTCAAG
CCCACGGGCTGACTCCCGATCAAGTTGTAGCGATTGCGAATAACAATGGAGGGAAACAAGCATTGGAGAC
TGTCCAACGGCTCCTTCCCGTGTTGTGTCAAGCCCACGGTTTGACGCCTGCACAAGTGGTCGCCATCGCC
TCCAATATTGGCGGTAAGCAGGCGCTGGAAACAGTACAGCGCCTGCTGCCTGTACTGTGCCAGGATCATG
GACTGACCCCAGACCAGGTAGTCGCAATCGCGTCGAACATTGGGGGAAAGCAAGCCCTGGAAACCGTGCA
AAGGTTGTTGCCGGTCCTTTGTCAAGACCACGGCCTTACACCGGAGCAAGTCGTGGCCATTGCAAATAAT
AACGGTGGCAAACAGGCTCTTGAGACGGTTCAGAGACTTCTCCCAGTTCTCTGTCAAGCCCACGGGCTGA
CTCCCGATCAAGTTGTAGCGATTGCGTCCAACGGTGGAGGGAAACAAGCATTGGAGACTGTCCAACGGCT
CCTTCCCGTGTTGTGTCAAGCCCACGGTTTGACGCCTGCACAAGTGGTCGCCATCGCCAGCCATGATGGC
GGTAAGCAGGCGCTGGAAACAGTACAGCGCCTGCTGCCTGTACTGTGCCAGGATCATGGACTGACACCCG
AACAGGTGGTCGCCATTGCTTCCCACGACGGAGGACGGCCAGCCTTGGAG
