>Addgene plasmid #47266 | TAL3547 | addgene partial sequence | sequence record 69109 | JDS-TALEN-F 5'-TAGGGGTCGGTAAACAGTGG-3'
CTGACTGTGGCGGGTGAGCTTAGGGGGCCTCCGCTCCAGCTCGACACCGGGCAGCTGCTGAAGATCGCGA
AGAGAGGGGGAGTAACAGCGGTAGAGGCAGTGCACGCCTGGCGCAATGCGCTCACCGGGGCCCCCTTGAA
CCTGACCCCAGACCAGGTAGTCGCAATCGCGTCAAACGGAGGGGGAAAGCAAGCCCTGGAAACCGTGCAA
AGGTTGTTGCCGGTCCTTTGTCAAGACCACGGCCTTACACCGGAGCAAGTCGTGGCCATTGCAAATAATA
ACGGTGGCAAACAGGCTCTTGAGACGGTTCAGAGACTTCTCCCAGTTCTCTGTCAAGCCCACGGGCTGAC
TCCCGATCAAGTTGTAGCGATTGCGTCGAACATTGGAGGGAAACAAGCATTGGAGACTGTCCAACGGCTC
CTTCCCGTGTTGTGTCAAGCCCACGGTTTGACGCCTGCACAAGTGGTCGCCATCGCCAACAACAACGGCG
GTAAGCAGGCGCTGGAAACAGTACAGCGCCTGCTGCCTGTACTGTGCCAGGATCATGGACTGACCCCAGA
CCAGGTAGTCGCAATCGCGAACAATAATGGGGGAAAGCAAGCCCTGGAAACCGTGCAAAGGTTGTTGCCG
GTCCTTTGTCAAGACCACGGCCTTACACCGGAGCAAGTCGTGGCCATTGCATCCCACGACGGTGGCAAAC
AGGCTCTTGAGACGGTTCAGAGACTTCTCCCAGTTCTCTGTCAAGCCCACGGGCTGACTCCCGATCAAGT
TGTAGCGATTGCGTCGCATGACGGAGGGAAACAAGCATTGGAGACTGTCCAACGGCTCCTTCCCGTGTTG
TGTCAAGCCCACGGTTTGAC
