[The description below was written by a language model from this plasmid's Addgene catalogue record.]
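Description:
TAL3547 is a TALEN expression plasmid built on the JDS71 backbone (about 6.4 kb without insert), a vector catalogued for mammalian expression that also supports T7-driven transcription. It encodes the "right" half of a TALE nuclease pair directed against the zebrafish (D. rerio) slit3 gene. The plasmid is maintained at high copy number in E. coli under ampicillin selection. No feature table is provided, so the origin of replication and the polyadenylation signal are not explicitly recorded, although the listed sequencing primers imply a CMV promoter upstream and a BGH terminator region downstream of the coding sequence.

The roughly 1.4 kb insert is not slit3 coding sequence. It is an engineered array of TAL effector repeats designed to recognise a specific site within the slit3 locus. The array was cloned into BsmBI sites in the backbone, and these sites were destroyed in the process. This places the array in frame between backbone-encoded elements: an N-terminal 3X Flag tag, useful for detecting the protein, and a C-terminal wild-type FokI nuclease domain. Because FokI cleaves only as a dimer, this construct is meant to be used with a matching "left" TALEN that binds the opposite half-site. Together the pair makes a double-strand break in the spacer between the two sites, and error-prone repair of that break can produce disrupting insertions or deletions.

The CMV promoter allows direct expression in transfected cells. The T7 designation indicates that the plasmid can also serve as a template for in vitro transcription of TALEN mRNA, consistent with the associated work on targeted gene disruption in zebrafish. The depositor advises checking the plasmid with a diagnostic restriction digest before use, a sensible precaution given the repetitive nature of TALE arrays.
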