Addgene plasmid #47266: TAL3547
Depositing lab: Keith Joung. Depositing organization: Massachusetts General Hospital. Publication: Targeted gene disruption in somatic zebrafish cells using engineered TALENs. Sander JD, Cade L, Khayter C, Reyon D, Peterson RT, Joung JK, Yeh JR. Nat Biotechnol. 2011 Aug 5;29(8):697-8. doi: 10.1038/nbt.1934. PubMed 21822241.
Backbone
  Vector backbone: JDS71
  Backbone manufacturer: Addgene plasmid #32287
  Backbone size w/o insert (bp): 6447
  Vector type: Mammalian Expression ; T7
Growth in bacteria
  Bacterial resistance: Ampicillin, 100 μg/mL
  Growth temperature: 37°C
  Growth strain: XL1 Blue
  Copy number: High Copy
Gene/Insert
  Gene/Insert name: ZebrafishCommunity-slit3-right (alt name: slit3)
  Species: D. rerio (zebrafish)
  Insert size (bp): 1430
  Entrez Gene: slit3 (a.k.a. zgc:111911)
  Promoter: CMV
  Tag / fusion protein: 3X Flag (N terminal on backbone); WT FOKI (C terminal on backbone)
  Cloning method: Restriction Enzyme; 5′ cloning site BsmBI (destroyed during cloning); 3′ cloning site BsmBI (destroyed during cloning)
  Sequencing primers: 5′ CMV-F; 3′ BGH-rev
Terms and licenses: Academic/Nonprofit Terms; Industry Terms: Not Available to Industry
Depositor comments: Target binding site: TTGAGGCCAGAGAAGTCC It is strongly recommended that users perform a diagnostic digest to verify this plasmid prior to use. For example, a double digest of the plasmid with BamHI and KpnI should result in two bands at 2.3kb and 5.8kb.
How to cite: TAL3547 was a gift from Keith Joung (Addgene plasmid # 47266 ; http://n2t.net/addgene:47266 ; RRID:Addgene_47266)
